>Addgene plasmid #21338 | pLKO mouse shRNA 2 DEPTOR | addgene partial sequence | sequence record 27016 | 21338 with LKO1-5
NCNATTGATTCTTGGCTTTTTATCTTGTGGAAAGGACGAAACACCGGGCAAGGAAGACATTCACGATTCT
CGAGAATCGTGAATGTCTTCCTTGCTTTTTGAATTCTCGACCTCGAGACAAATGGCAGTATTCATCCACA
ATTTTAAAAGAAAAGGGGGGATTGGGGGGTACAGTGCAGGGGAAAGAATAGTAGACATAATAGCAACAGA
CATACAAACTAAAGAATTACAAAAACAAATTACAAAAATTCAAAATTTTCGGGTTTATTACAGGGACAGC
AGAGATCCACTTTGGCCGCGGCTCGAGGGGGTTGGGGTTGCGCCTTTTCCAAGGCAGCCCTGGGTTTGCG
CAGGGACGCGGCTGCTCTGGGCGTGGTTCCGGGAAACGCAGCGGCGCCGACCCTGGGTCTCGCACATTCT
TCACGTCCGTTCGCAGCGTCACCCGGATCTTCGCCGCTACCCTTGTGGGCCCCCCGGCGACGCTTCCTGC
TCCGCCCCTAAGTCGGGAAGGTTCCTTGCGGTTCGCGGCGTGCCGGACGTGACAAACGGAAGCCGCACGT
CTCACTAGTACCCTCGCAGACGGACAGCGCCAGGGAGCAATGGCAGCGCGCCGACCGCGATGGGCTGTGG
CCAATAGCGGCTGCTCAGCAGGGCGCGCCGAGAGCAGCGGCCGGGAAGGGGCGGTGCGGGAGGCGGGGTG
TGGGGCGGTAGTGTGGGCCCTGTTCCTGCCCGCGCGGTGTTCCGCATTCTGCAAGCCTCCGGAGCGCACG
TCGGCAGTCGGCTCCCTCGTTGACCGAATCACCGACCTCTCTCCCCAGGGGGATCCACCCGGAGCTTACC
ATGACCGAGTACAAGCCCACGGTGCGCCTCGCACCGGNACTCCAGCNNNCTNCCNTCNAACCNNNNNNNN
NNNNNNNNNNNNNNNNNNNNNCCNNNNNNNNNNNNNNNNNNNNNNNNNCNCNNTTGGGGGGGNNNNNNNN
NNNNAANTTTTNNNCCNNNNNNNNNNNNNNNNNNNNANTNNNNANNNGGGNNNNGNANAANNCCCCCCNN
NNNNTTTNNNNCNCCCCCNAAANNNNAANANNGGGGGGGNTTTTCCAAAANNNNCCCCNCNNNNNNNNNN
TTNNNNNTNCCNNNNGNCCCNNNNNAACNAAAAAANNNNNTNGGNTNCCNCNNNNNANNNNNNNNNNNTN
TNGNNCNNNNNNGNNTNNNCCCNNNCAN
