[The description below was written by a language model from this plasmid's Addgene catalogue record.]
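Description:
pLKO mouse shRNA 2 DEPTOR is a lentiviral RNAi plasmid built on the pLKO.1 backbone (about 7 kb without insert). It carries a short hairpin RNA directed against mouse Deptor, also known as Depdc6. The roughly 60 bp hairpin-encoding oligonucleotide was cloned between the AgeI and EcoRI sites of the vector, and the depositor notes link it to a TRC library clone designed against the mouse Deptor reference transcript. The record does not list the promoter or provide a feature table. In the standard pLKO.1 design, the hairpin sits downstream of a human U6 RNA polymerase III promoter, and a run of thymidines after the hairpin terminates transcription. The stem-loop transcript is then processed by the cellular RNAi machinery into a small interfering RNA that knocks down the target mRNA.

The plasmid is propagated in E. coli under ampicillin selection, and its copy number is recorded as unknown. As a lentiviral transfer vector, it is expected to be co-transfected with separate packaging and envelope plasmids to produce replication-incompetent virus, which integrates the shRNA cassette into the genome of transduced mammalian cells. A puromycin resistance marker allows selection of stably transduced cells.

The construct is the second of the mouse Deptor hairpins from a study that identified DEPTOR as an inhibitor of mTOR, overexpressed in multiple myeloma cells and required for their survival. Its evident use is stable depletion of Deptor in mouse cells to examine the consequences for mTOR signalling, typically compared with a control or an independent hairpin.
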