Addgene plasmid #21338: pLKO mouse shRNA 2 DEPTOR
Depositing lab: David Sabatini. Depositing organization: Whitehead Institute for Biomedical Research. Publication: DEPTOR is an mTOR inhibitor frequently overexpressed in multiple myeloma cells and required for their survival. Peterson TR, Laplante M, Thoreen CC, Sancak Y, Kang SA, Kuehl WM, Gray NS, Sabatini DM. Cell. 2009 May 29;137(5):873-86. doi: 10.1016/j.cell.2009.03.046. Epub 2009 May 14. PubMed 19446321.
Backbone
  Vector backbone: pLKO.1
  Backbone manufacturer: Available from Addgene
  Backbone size w/o insert (bp): 7032
  Vector type: Mammalian Expression, Lentiviral, RNAi
  Selectable markers: Puromycin
Growth in bacteria
  Bacterial resistance: Ampicillin, 100 μg/mL
  Growth temperature: 37°C
  Growth strain: XL10 Gold
  Growth instructions: XL10 Gold Ultracompetent Cells from Stratagene or nStb13. Grow in SOC media at 37oC
  Copy number: Unknown
Gene/Insert
  Gene/Insert name: DEPTOR shRNA 2 (alt names: DEPTOR; DEPDC6)
  Species: M. musculus (mouse)
  Insert size (bp): 60
  GenBank ID: NM_145470
  Entrez Gene: Deptor (a.k.a. 4731402B04Rik, 9130412E02Rik, D15Ertd336e, D15Ertd597e, Depdc6, Depdc6-001, Depdc6-002, R75183, mKIAA4200)
  Cloning method: Restriction Enzyme; 5′ cloning site AgeI (unknown if destroyed); 3′ cloning site EcoRI (unknown if destroyed)
  Sequencing primers: 5′ LKO.1 5'
Terms and licenses: Academic/Nonprofit Terms; Industry Terms: Not Available to Industry
Depositor comments: mouse DEPTOR shRNA 2 TRCN0000110159; NM_145470.1-1165s1c1 shRNA oligo sequence is - 5'-CCGGGCAAGGAAGACATTCACGATTCTCGAGAATCGTGAATGTCTTCCTTGCTTTTTG
How to cite: pLKO mouse shRNA 2 DEPTOR was a gift from David Sabatini (Addgene plasmid # 21338 ; http://n2t.net/addgene:21338 ; RRID:Addgene_21338)
